Addgene plasmid #37148: pDR121
Depositing lab: Dale Ramsden. Depositing organization: University of North Carolina at Chapel Hill.
Backbone
  Vector backbone: pFASTBAC1
  Backbone manufacturer: Invitrogen
  Backbone size w/o insert (bp): 4776
  Total vector size (bp): 7323
  Vector type: Insect Expression
Growth in bacteria
  Bacterial resistance: Ampicillin, 100 μg/mL
  Growth temperature: 37°C
  Growth strain: DH5alpha
  Copy number: Unknown
Gene/Insert
  Gene/Insert name: XRCC6 (alt name: Ku70)
  Species: H. sapiens (human)
  Insert size (bp): 1863
  Entrez Gene: XRCC6 (a.k.a. CTC75, CTCBF, G22P1, KU70, ML8, TLAA)
  Tag / fusion protein: H6 (C terminal on backbone)
  Cloning method: Restriction Enzyme; 5′ cloning site BamHI (not destroyed); 3′ cloning site XhoI (not destroyed)
  Sequencing primers: 5′ Polyhedrin-fwd; 3′ SV40pA-R
Resource information
  A portion of this plasmid was derived from a plasmid made by: Wesley Reeves
Terms and licenses: Academic/Nonprofit Terms; Industry Terms: Not Available to Industry
How to cite: pDR121 was a gift from Dale Ramsden (Addgene plasmid # 37148 ; http://n2t.net/addgene:37148 ; RRID:Addgene_37148)
