[The description below was written by a language model from this plasmid's Addgene catalogue record.]
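Description:
pDR121 is an insect-cell expression construct built on the pFASTBAC1 backbone, a baculovirus donor (transfer) plasmid. It is propagated in standard E. coli cloning strains under ampicillin selection; its copy number is not recorded. No feature table accompanies the entry, so individual backbone elements are not documented. The listed sequencing primers, a forward primer in the polyhedrin promoter and a reverse primer in the SV40 polyadenylation signal, are consistent with the usual pFastBac arrangement. In that arrangement the insert sits between the strong, very late baculoviral polyhedrin promoter and an SV40 poly(A) signal. In this vector family the expression cassette is normally moved by Tn7 transposition into a baculovirus shuttle genome (bacmid) in a specialised E. coli host, and the recombinant bacmid is then used to generate virus that infects insect cells.

The payload is human XRCC6, encoding Ku70, cloned as an insert of about 1.9 kb between BamHI and XhoI sites, both of which are retained. The protein carries a C-terminal hexahistidine tag, recorded as being supplied by the backbone, which allows purification by immobilised metal affinity chromatography. The stated total size of about 7.3 kb is somewhat larger than the sum of the listed backbone and insert sizes, and the record does not explain the difference.

Ku70 is one subunit of the Ku heterodimer, which binds DNA ends and acts in non-homologous end joining repair of double-strand breaks. The record states no specific purpose, but the design suits producing recombinant His-tagged Ku70 in baculovirus-infected insect cells for purification and biochemical study.
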