>Addgene plasmid #37148 | pDR121 | addgene partial sequence | sequence record 49524 | SV40pA-R  5'-GAAATTTGTGATGCTATTGC-3'
TTTTGAGGTTTTTTAAAGCAAGTAAAACCTCTACAAATGTGGTATGGCTGATTATGATCCTCTAGTACTT
CTCGACAAGCTTGGTACCTAGTGATGGTGATGGTGATGGCGTCCCTCGATCTCGAGGTCCTGGAAGTGCT
TGGTGAGGGCTTCCAGCAGCTCCTGCTTCTTCAGCCCACTCTTCAGCCCGTAAGCCCGGCAGGCCTCTTT
CAGCATGGGCACAGTGAACTTGCCCAGCGTACCCTTGCTGATGTGGGTCTTCAGCTCCTCTTCTGAATAC
TCCACCTTGGGCCTTTTGCTTCCAGAACCTTCATTATCGTGTTTTCTCTTGGTAACTTTCCCTTCAGGAT
TGTAATCTGGTGGGTAAACAAGCTCCTTAAACTCATCCACCAAGGAGCCCAGTCTTTTATTCATTGCTTC
AACCTTGGGCAATGTCAGGTCCACTGCTTGTTCCGGCTCCATCAAATCCAAGGCCAAGGCCTCCAGGTTC
CTGAAGTGCTGCTGCAGCACGGGGTTCTCAAAGCTGTCACTTCTGTATGTGAAGCGAAGCTTCTCAACGA
TAGCCTTCATCTTGCCCACCTGCTCTGGAGTTGCCATGATTTTTTCAGTAAAGGGCATCTTCCTTTTATC
ATCAGCAAAGGGTAAAAAGACCAGCTGGAAGCCTGGAGGAGTCACCTGA
