>Addgene plasmid #37148 | pDR121 | addgene partial sequence | sequence record 49592 | Polyhedrin-fwd
ATTTCTGTTTCGTACGTTTTGTATAAAAAACCTATAAATATTCCGGATTATTCATACCGTCCCACCATCG
GGCGCGGATCCATGTCAGGGTGGGAGTCATATTACAAAACCGAGGGCGATGAAGAAGCAGAGGAAGAACA
AGAAGAGAACCTTGAAGCAAGTGGAGACTATAAATATTCAGGAAGAGATAGTTTGATTTTTTTGGTTGAT
GCCTCCAAGGCTATGTTTGAATCTCAGAGTGAAGATGAGTTGACACCTTTTGACATGAGCATCCAGTGTA
TCCAAAGTGTGTACATCAGTAAGATCATAAGCAGTGATCGAGATCTCTTGGCTGTGGTGTTCTATGGTAC
CGAGAAAGACAAAAATTCAGTGAATTTTAAAAATATTTACGTCTTACAGGAGCTGGATAATCCAGGTGCA
AAACGAATTCTAGAGCTTGACCAGTTTAAGGGGCAGCAGGGACAAAAACGTTTCCAAGACATGATGGGCC
ACGGATCTGACTACTCACTCAGTGAAGTGCTGTGGGTCTGTGCCAACCTCTTTAGTGATGTCCAATTCAA
GATGAGTCATAAGAGGATCATGCTGTTCACCAATGAAGACAACCCCCATGGCAATGACAGTGCCAAAGCC
AGCCGGGCCAGGACCAAAGCCGGTGATCTCCGAGATACAGGCATCTTCCTTGACTTGATGCACCTGAAGA
AACCTGGGGGCTTTGACATATCCTTGTTCTACAGAGATATCATCAGCATAGCAGAGGATGAGGACCTCAG
GGTTCACTTTGAGGAATCCAGCAAGCTAGAAGACCTGTTGCGGAAGGTTCGCGCCAAGGAGACCAGGAAG
CGAGCACTCAGCAGGTTAAAGCTGAAGCTCAACAAAGATATAGTGATCTCTGTGGGCATTTATAATCTGG
TCCAGAAGGCTCTCAAGCCTCCTCCAATAAAGCTCTATCGG
